Addgene plasmid #72748: pAWp7-16
Purpose: pFUGW-UBCp-RFP-[miR-124 sensor]-CMVp-GFP-[miR-132]
Depositing lab: Timothy Lu. Depositing organization: Massachusetts Institute of Technology. Publication: Massively parallel high-order combinatorial genetics in human cells. Wong AS, Choi GC, Cheng AA, Purcell O, Lu TK. Nat Biotechnol. 2015 Sep;33(9):952-61. doi: 10.1038/nbt.3326. Epub 2015 Aug 17. PubMed 26280411.
Backbone
  Vector backbone: pFUGW
  Vector type: Lentiviral
Growth in bacteria
  Bacterial resistance: Ampicillin, 100 μg/mL
  Growth temperature: 37°C
  Growth strain: Stbl3
  Copy number: Unknown
Gene/Insert
  Gene/Insert name: UBCp-RFP-[miR-124 sensor]-CMVp-GFP-[miR-132]
Terms and licenses: Academic/Nonprofit Terms; Industry Terms: Not Available to Industry
How to cite: pAWp7-16 was a gift from Timothy Lu (Addgene plasmid # 72748 ; http://n2t.net/addgene:72748 ; RRID:Addgene_72748)
