[The description below was written by a language model from this plasmid's Addgene catalogue record and pLannotate feature annotations shown in this document.]
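Description:
pAWp7-16 is a lentiviral transfer plasmid of about 11.6 kb built on the pFUGW backbone. It carries a two-colour reporter system for testing microRNA activity in mammalian cells. In bacteria it is maintained through a high-copy ColE1/pUC origin and selected with ampicillin (AmpR). The backbone also contains an f1 origin and an SV40/EM7-driven BleoR cassette, which sits outside the LTR-flanked region and so would not be packaged into virus. The viral framework is of the third-generation type. A CMV enhancer/promoter is fused to a truncated HIV-1 5' LTR to drive genomic RNA production. This is followed by the Ψ packaging signal with a partial gag sequence, the RRE for Rev-dependent export, and the cPPT/CTS. Downstream of the payload are a WPRE and a second truncated LTR, then a bGH polyadenylation signal.

The payload consists of two tandem expression units in the same orientation. The human ubiquitin C promoter drives TurboRFP. According to the catalogue description, its transcript carries a miR-124 sensor, presumably target sites placed after the coding sequence, although this element is not annotated in the feature table. A second CMV enhancer/promoter then drives EGFP, followed by a mir-132 precursor, so GFP marks cells expressing that microRNA.

Because the expressed microRNA (miR-132) does not match the sensor (miR-124), RFP should not be repressed. The construct therefore most likely serves as a mismatched specificity control within a series of sensor/microRNA pairs, though the record does not say this explicitly. The associated work concerns massively parallel combinatorial genetics in human cells.
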