Features (pLannotate 1.2.2; 34 found; start..end, strand, type, name):
      1..20      +  misc_feature   MCS (fragment): pBluescript multiple cloning site
     20..608     +  misc_feature   WPRE: woodchuck hepatitis virus posttranscriptional regulatory element
    545..1126    +  CDS            nef (fragment): NEF_HV1H2 - Experimental evidence at protein level: Swiss-Prot protein existence level 1. Extracellular Nef protein targets CD4(+) T-lymphocytes for apoptosis by interacting with CXCR4 surface receptors. From Human immunodeficiency virus type 1 group M subtype B (isolate HXB2) (HIV-1).
   1133..1313    +  LTR            5' LTR (truncated): truncated 5' long terminal repeat (LTR) from HIV-1
   1345..1569    +  polyA_signal   bGH poly(A) signal: bovine growth hormone polyadenylation signal
   1573..1594    +  promoter       SV40 promoter (fragment): SV40 enhancer and early promoter
   1615..2043    +  rep_origin     f1 ori (sequence partly withheld): f1 bacteriophage origin of replication; arrow indicates direction of (+) strand synthesis
   2057..2386    +  promoter       SV40 promoter: SV40 enhancer and early promoter
   2434..2481    +  promoter       EM7 promoter: synthetic bacterial promoter&nbsp
   2500..2874    +  CDS            BleoR: antibiotic-binding protein; Sh ble from Streptoalloteichus hindustanus; confers resistance to bleomycin, phleomycin, and Zeocin™
   2884..3009    +  CDS            ble (fragment): BLE_KLEPN - Experimental evidence at protein level: Swiss-Prot protein existence level 1. Binding protein with a strong affinity to the bleomycin family of antibiotics. Binds to CL990; an antimitotic-antibiotic compound. From Klebsiella pneumoniae.
   3004..3125    +  polyA_signal   SV40 poly(A) signal: SV40 polyadenylation signal
   3196..3218    -  protein_bind   lac operator (fragment): The lac repressor binds to the lac operator to inhibit transcription in E. coli. This inhibition can be relieved by adding lactose or isopropyl-β-D-thiogalactopyranoside (IPTG). lac repressor encoded by lacI
   3222..3252    -  promoter       lac promoter: promoter for the E. coli lac operon
   3267..3288    -  protein_bind   CAP binding site: CAP binding activates transcription in the presence of cAMP. E. coli catabolite activator protein
   3301..3393    -  CDS            lacI (fragment): lac repressor; lacI; The lac repressor binds to the lac operator to inhibit transcription in E. coli. This inhibition can be relieved by adding lactose or isopropyl-β-D-thiogalactopyranoside (IPTG).
   3576..4164    -  rep_origin     ori: high-copy-number ColE1/pMB1/pBR322/pUC origin of replication
   4335..5195    -  CDS            AmpR: β-lactamase; bla; confers resistance to ampicillin, carbenicillin, and related antibiotics
   5196..5300    -  promoter       AmpR promoter: bla
   5359..5411    -  misc_feature   bom (fragment): basis of mobility region from pBR322
   5566..5945    +  enhancer       CMV enhancer: human cytomegalovirus immediate early enhancer
   5946..6145    +  promoter       CMV promoter: human cytomegalovirus (CMV) immediate early promoter
   6163..6343    +  LTR            5' LTR (truncated): truncated 5' long terminal repeat (LTR) from HIV-1
   6390..6515    +  misc_feature   HIV-1 Ψ: packaging signal of human immunodeficiency virus type 1
   6499..6862    +  CDS            HIV-1 gag (fragment): gag protein from human immunodeficiency virus 1; gag
   7008..7241    +  misc_feature   RRE: The Rev response element (RRE) of HIV-1 allows for Rev-dependent mRNA export from the nucleus to the cytoplasm.
   7618..7718    +  CDS            Rev (fragment): human immunodeficiency virus 1 (HIV-1) Rev protein; rev; enhances nuclear export of unspliced and incompletely spliced viral mRNAs
   7768..7885    +  misc_feature   cPPT/CTS: central polypurine tract and central termination sequence of HIV-1
   7939..9150    +  promoter       UbC promoter: human ubiquitin C promoter
   9167..9859    +  CDS            TurboRFP: TurboRFP is a basic (constitutively fluorescent) orange fluorescent protein published in 2007, derived from Entacmaea quadricolor. It has low acid sensitivity.
   9983..10362   +  enhancer       CMV enhancer: human cytomegalovirus immediate early enhancer
  10363..10562   +  promoter       CMV promoter: human cytomegalovirus (CMV) immediate early promoter
  10591..11310   +  CDS            EGFP: the original enhanced GFP (Yang et al., 1996) mammalian codon-optimized
  11434..11517   +  ncRNA          mir-132: Accession: RF00662 - microRNA mir-132
>Addgene plasmid #72748 | pAWp7-16 | depositor full sequence | sequence record 133531 | pAWp7-16 sequence 11596 bps
CGATATCAAGCTTATCGATAATCAACCTCTGGATTACAAAATTTGTGAAAGATTGACTGGTATTCTTAAC
TATGTTGCTCCTTTTACGCTATGTGGATACGCTGCTTTAATGCCTTTGTATCATGCTATTGCTTCCCGTA
TGGCTTTCATTTTCTCCTCCTTGTATAAATCCTGGTTGCTGTCTCTTTATGAGGAGTTGTGGCCCGTTGT
CAGGCAACGTGGCGTGGTGTGCACTGTGTTTGCTGACGCAACCCCCACTGGTTGGGGCATTGCCACCACC
TGTCAGCTCCTTTCCGGGACTTTCGCTTTCCCCCTCCCTATTGCCACGGCGGAACTCATCGCCGCCTGCC
TTGCCCGCTGCTGGACAGGGGCTCGGCTGTTGGGCACTGACAATTCCGTGGTGTTGTCGGGGAAATCATC
GTCCTTTCCTTGGCTGCTCGCCTGTGTTGCCACCTGGATTCTGCGCGGGACGTCCTTCTGCTACGTCCCT
TCGGCCCTCAATCCAGCGGACCTTCCTTCCCGCGGCCTGCTGCCGGCTCTGCGGCCTCTTCCGCGTCTTC
GCCTTCGCCCTCAGACGAGTCGGATCTCCCTTTGGGCCGCCTCCCCGCATCGATACCGTCGACCTCGAGA
CCTAGAAAAACATGGAGCAATCACAAGTAGCAATACAGCAGCTACCAATGCTGATTGTGCCTGGCTAGAA
GCACAAGAGGAGGAGGAGGTGGGTTTTCCAGTCACACCTCAGGTACCTTTAAGACCAATGACTTACAAGG
CAGCTGTAGATCTTAGCCACTTTTTAAAAGAAAAGGGGGGACTGGAAGGGCTAATTCACTCCCAACGAAG
ACAAGATATCCTTGATCTGTGGATCTACCACACACAAGGCTACTTCCCTGATTGGCAGAACTACACACCA
GGGCCAGGGATCAGATATCCACTGACCTTTGGATGGTGCTACAAGCTAGTACCAGTTGAGCAAGAGAAGG
TAGAAGAAGCCAATGAAGGAGAGAACACCCGCTTGTTACACCCTGTGAGCCTGCATGGGATGGATGACCC
GGAGAGAGAAGTATTAGAGTGGAGGTTTGACAGCCGCCTAGCATTTCATCACATGGCCCGAGAGCTGCAT
CCGGACTGTACTGGGTCTCTCTGGTTAGACCAGATCTGAGCCTGGGAGCTCTCTGGCTAACTAGGGAACC
CACTGCTTAAGCCTCAATAAAGCTTGCCTTGAGTGCTTCAAGTAGTGTGTGCCCGTCTGTTGTGTGACTC
TGGTAACTAGAGATCCCTCAGACCCTTTTAGTCAGTGTGGAAAATCTCTAGCAGGGCCCGTTTAAACCCG
CTGATCAGCCTCGACTGTGCCTTCTAGTTGCCAGCCATCTGTTGTTTGCCCCTCCCCCGTGCCTTCCTTG
ACCCTGGAAGGTGCCACTCCCACTGTCCTTTCCTAATAAAATGAGGAAATTGCATCGCATTGTCTGAGTA
GGTGTCATTCTATTCTGGGGGGTGGGGTGGGGCAGGACAGCAAGGGGGAGGATTGGGAAGACAATAGCAG
GCATGCTGGGGATGCGGTGGGCTCTATGGCTTCTGAGGCGGAAAGAACCAGCTGGGGCTCTAGGGGGTAT
CCCC
[124 nt withheld, positions 1615-1738]
C
[91 nt withheld, positions 1740-1830]
A
[49 nt withheld, positions 1832-1880]
CCTTTGACGTTGGAGTCCACGTTCTTT
[37 nt withheld, positions 1908-1944]
ACCCTATCTCGGTCTATTCTTTTGATTTATAAGGGATTTTGCCGATTTCGGCCTATTGGTTAAAAAATGA
GCTGATTTAACAAAAATTTAACGCGAATTAATTCTGTGGAATGTGTGTCAGTTAGGGTGTGGAAAGTCCC
CAGGCTCCCCAGCAGGCAGAAGTATGCAAAGCATGCATCTCAATTAGTCAGCAACCAGGTGTGGAAAGTC
CCCAGGCTCCCCAGCAGGCAGAAGTATGCAAAGCATGCATCTCAATTAGTCAGCAACCATAGTCCCGCCC
CTAACTCCGCCCATCCCGCCCCTAACTCCGCCCAGTTCCGCCCATTCTCCGCCCCATGGCTGACTAATTT
TTTTTATTTATGCAGAGGCCGAGGCCGCCTCTGCCTCTGAGCTATTCCAGAAGTAGTGAGGAGGCTTTTT
TGGAGGCCTAGGCTTTTGCAAAAAGCTCCCGGGAGCTTGTATATCCATTTTCGGATCTGATCAGCACGTG
TTGACAATTAATCATCGGCATAGTATATCGGCATAGTATAATACGACAAGGTGAGGAACTAAACCATGGC
CAAGTTGACCAGTGCCGTTCCGGTGCTCACCGCGCGCGACGTCGCCGGAGCGGTCGAGTTCTGGACCGAC
CGGCTCGGGTTCTCCCGGGACTTCGTGGAGGACGACTTCGCCGGTGTGGTCCGGGACGACGTGACCCTGT
TCATCAGCGCGGTCCAGGACCAGGTGGTGCCGGACAACACCCTGGCCTGGGTGTGGGTGCGCGGCCTGGA
CGAGCTGTACGCCGAGTGGTCGGAGGTCGTGTCCACGAACTTCCGGGACGCCTCCGGGCCGGCCATGACC
GAGATCGGCGAGCAGCCGTGGGGGCGGGAGTTCGCCCTGCGCGACCCGGCCGGCAACTGCGTGCACTTCG
TGGCCGAGGAGCAGGACTGACACGTGCTACGAGATTTCGATTCCACCGCCGCCTTCTATGAAAGGTTGGG
CTTCGGAATCGTTTTCCGGGACGCCGGCTGGATGATCCTCCAGCGCGGGGATCTCATGCTGGAGTTCTTC
GCCCACCCCAACTTGTTTATTGCAGCTTATAATGGTTACAAATAAAGCAATAGCATCACAAATTTCACAA
ATAAAGCATTTTTTTCACTGCATTCTAGTTGTGGTTTGTCCAAACTCATCAATGTATCTTATCATGTCTG
TATACCGTCGACCTCTAGCTAGAGCTTGGCGTAATCATGGTCATAGCTGTTTCCTGTGTGAAATTGTTAT
CCGCTCACAATTCCACACAACATACGAGCCGGAAGCATAAAGTGTAAAGCCTGGGGTGCCTAATGAGTGA
GCTAACTCACATTAATTGCGTTGCGCTCACTGCCCGCTTTCCAGTCGGGAAACCTGTCGTGCCAGCTGCA
TTAATGAATCGGCCAACGCGCGGGGAGAGGCGGTTTGCGTATTGGGCGCTCTTCCGCTTCCTCGCTCACT
GACTCGCTGCGCTCGGTCGTTCGGCTGCGGCGAGCGGTATCAGCTCACTCAAAGGCGGTAATACGGTTAT
CCACAGAATCAGGGGATAACGCAGGAAAGAACATGTGAGCAAAAGGCCAGCAAAAGGCCAGGAACCGTAA
AAAGGCCGCGTTGCTGGCGTTTTTCCATAGGCTCCGCCCCCCTGACGAGCATCACAAAAATCGACGCTCA
AGTCAGAGGTGGCGAAACCCGACAGGACTATAAAGATACCAGGCGTTTCCCCCTGGAAGCTCCCTCGTGC
GCTCTCCTGTTCCGACCCTGCCGCTTACCGGATACCTGTCCGCCTTTCTCCCTTCGGGAAGCGTGGCGCT
TTCTCATAGCTCACGCTGTAGGTATCTCAGTTCGGTGTAGGTCGTTCGCTCCAAGCTGGGCTGTGTGCAC
GAACCCCCCGTTCAGCCCGACCGCTGCGCCTTATCCGGTAACTATCGTCTTGAGTCCAACCCGGTAAGAC
ACGACTTATCGCCACTGGCAGCAGCCACTGGTAACAGGATTAGCAGAGCGAGGTATGTAGGCGGTGCTAC
AGAGTTCTTGAAGTGGTGGCCTAACTACGGCTACACTAGAAGAACAGTATTTGGTATCTGCGCTCTGCTG
AAGCCAGTTACCTTCGGAAAAAGAGTTGGTAGCTCTTGATCCGGCAAACAAACCACCGCTGGTAGCGGTG
GTTTTTTTGTTTGCAAGCAGCAGATTACGCGCAGAAAAAAAGGATCTCAAGAAGATCCTTTGATCTTTTC
TACGGGGTCTGACGCTCAGTGGAACGAAAACTCACGTTAAGGGATTTTGGTCATGAGATTATCAAAAAGG
ATCTTCACCTAGATCCTTTTAAATTAAAAATGAAGTTTTAAATCAATCTAAAGTATATATGAGTAAACTT
GGTCTGACAGTTACCAATGCTTAATCAGTGAGGCACCTATCTCAGCGATCTGTCTATTTCGTTCATCCAT
AGTTGCCTGACTCCCCGTCGTGTAGATAACTACGATACGGGAGGGCTTACCATCTGGCCCCAGTGCTGCA
ATGATACCGCGAGACCCACGCTCACCGGCTCCAGATTTATCAGCAATAAACCAGCCAGCCGGAAGGGCCG
AGCGCAGAAGTGGTCCTGCAACTTTATCCGCCTCCATCCAGTCTATTAATTGTTGCCGGGAAGCTAGAGT
AAGTAGTTCGCCAGTTAATAGTTTGCGCAACGTTGTTGCCATTGCTACAGGCATCGTGGTGTCACGCTCG
TCGTTTGGTATGGCTTCATTCAGCTCCGGTTCCCAACGATCAAGGCGAGTTACATGATCCCCCATGTTGT
GCAAAAAAGCGGTTAGCTCCTTCGGTCCTCCGATCGTTGTCAGAAGTAAGTTGGCCGCAGTGTTATCACT
CATGGTTATGGCAGCACTGCATAATTCTCTTACTGTCATGCCATCCGTAAGATGCTTTTCTGTGACTGGT
GAGTACTCAACCAAGTCATTCTGAGAATAGTGTATGCGGCGACCGAGTTGCTCTTGCCCGGCGTCAATAC
GGGATAATACCGCGCCACATAGCAGAACTTTAAAAGTGCTCATCATTGGAAAACGTTCTTCGGGGCGAAA
ACTCTCAAGGATCTTACCGCTGTTGAGATCCAGTTCGATGTAACCCACTCGTGCACCCAACTGATCTTCA
GCATCTTTTACTTTCACCAGCGTTTCTGGGTGAGCAAAAACAGGAAGGCAAAATGCCGCAAAAAAGGGAA
TAAGGGCGACACGGAAATGTTGAATACTCATACTCTTCCTTTTTCAATATTATTGAAGCATTTATCAGGG
TTATTGTCTCATGAGCGGATACATATTTGAATGTATTTAGAAAAATAAACAAATAGGGGTTCCGCGCACA
TTTCCCCGAAAAGTGCCACCTGACGTCGACGGATCGGGAGATCTCCCGATCCCCTATGGTGCACTCTCAG
TACAATCTGCTCTGATGCCGCATAGTTAAGCCAGTATCTGCTCCCTGCTTGTGTGTTGGAGGTCGCTGAG
TAGTGCGCGAGCAAAATTTAAGCTACAACAAGGCAAGGCTTGACCGACAATTGCATGAAGAATCTGCTTA
GGGTTAGGCGTTTTGCGCTGCTTCGCGATGTACGGGCCAGATATACGCGTTGACATTGATTATTGACTAG
TTATTAATAGTAATCAATTACGGGGTCATTAGTTCATAGCCCATATATGGAGTTCCGCGTTACATAACTT
ACGGTAAATGGCCCGCCTGGCTGACCGCCCAACGACCCCCGCCCATTGACGTCAATAATGACGTATGTTC
CCATAGTAACGCCAATAGGGACTTTCCATTGACGTCAATGGGTGGAGTATTTACGGTAAACTGCCCACTT
GGCAGTACATCAAGTGTATCATATGCCAAGTACGCCCCCTATTGACGTCAATGACGGTAAATGGCCCGCC
TGGCATTATGCCCAGTACATGACCTTATGGGACTTTCCTACTTGGCAGTACATCTACGTATTAGTCATCG
CTATTACCATGGTGATGCGGTTTTGGCAGTACATCAATGGGCGTGGATAGCGGTTTGACTCACGGGGATT
TCCAAGTCTCCACCCCATTGACGTCAATGGGAGTTTGTTTTGGCACCAAAATCAACGGGACTTTCCAAAA
TGTCGTAACAACTCCGCCCCATTGACGCAAATGGGCGGTAGGCGTGTACGGTGGGAGGTCTATATAAGCA
GCGCGTTTTGCCTGTACTGGGTCTCTCTGGTTAGACCAGATCTGAGCCTGGGAGCTCTCTGGCTAACTAG
GGAACCCACTGCTTAAGCCTCAATAAAGCTTGCCTTGAGTGCTTCAAGTAGTGTGTGCCCGTCTGTTGTG
TGACTCTGGTAACTAGAGATCCCTCAGACCCTTTTAGTCAGTGTGGAAAATCTCTAGCAGTGGCGCCCGA
ACAGGGACTTGAAAGCGAAAGGGAAACCAGAGGAGCTCTCTCGACGCAGGACTCGGCTTGCTGAAGCGCG
CACGGCAAGAGGCGAGGGGCGGCGACTGGTGAGTACGCCAAAAATTTTGACTAGCGGAGGCTAGAAGGAG
AGAGATGGGTGCGAGAGCGTCAGTATTAAGCGGGGGAGAATTAGATCGCGATGGGAAAAAATTCGGTTAA
GGCCAGGGGGAAAGAAAAAATATAAATTAAAACATATAGTATGGGCAAGCAGGGAGCTAGAACGATTCGC
AGTTAATCCTGGCCTGTTAGAAACATCAGAAGGCTGTAGACAAATACTGGGACAGCTACAACCATCCCTT
CAGACAGGATCAGAAGAACTTAGATCATTATATAATACAGTAGCAACCCTCTATTGTGTGCATCAAAGGA
TAGAGATAAAAGACACCAAGGAAGCTTTAGACAAGATAGAGGAAGAGCAAAACAAAAGTAAGACCACCGC
ACAGCAAGCGGCCGCTGATCTTCAGACCTGGAGGAGGAGATATGAGGGACAATTGGAGAAGTGAATTATA
TAAATATAAAGTAGTAAAAATTGAACCATTAGGAGTAGCACCCACCAAGGCAAAGAGAAGAGTGGTGCAG
AGAGAAAAAAGAGCAGTGGGAATAGGAGCTTTGTTCCTTGGGTTCTTGGGAGCAGCAGGAAGCACTATGG
GCGCAGCGTCAATGACGCTGACGGTACAGGCCAGACAATTATTGTCTGGTATAGTGCAGCAGCAGAACAA
TTTGCTGAGGGCTATTGAGGCGCAACAGCATCTGTTGCAACTCACAGTCTGGGGCATCAAGCAGCTCCAG
GCAAGAATCCTGGCTGTGGAAAGATACCTAAAGGATCAACAGCTCCTGGGGATTTGGGGTTGCTCTGGAA
AACTCATTTGCACCACTGCTGTGCCTTGGAATGCTAGTTGGAGTAATAAATCTCTGGAACAGATTTGGAA
TCACACGACCTGGATGGAGTGGGACAGAGAAATTAACAATTACACAAGCTTAATACACTCCTTAATTGAA
GAATCGCAAAACCAGCAAGAAAAGAATGAACAAGAATTATTGGAATTAGATAAATGGGCAAGTTTGTGGA
ATTGGTTTAACATAACAAATTGGCTGTGGTATATAAAATTATTCATAATGATAGTAGGAGGCTTGGTAGG
TTTAAGAATAGTTTTTGCTGTACTTTCTATAGTGAATAGAGTTAGGCAGGGATATTCACCATTATCGTTT
CAGACCCACCTCCCAACCCCGAGGGGACCCGACAGGCCCGAAGGAATAGAAGAAGAAGGTGGAGAGAGAG
ACAGAGACAGATCCATTCGATTAGTGAACGGATCGGCACTGCGTGCGCCAATTCTGCAGACAAATGGCAG
TATTCATCCACAATTTTAAAAGAAAAGGGGGGATTGGGGGGTACAGTGCAGGGGAAAGAATAGTAGACAT
AATAGCAACAGACATACAAACTAAAGAATTACAAAAACAAATTACAAAAATTCAAAATTTTCGGGTTTAT
TACAGGGACAGCAGAGATCCAGTTTGGTTAATTAAGGGTGCAGCGGCCTCCGCGCCGGGTTTTGGCGCCT
CCCGCGGGCGCCCCCCTCCTCACGGCGAGCGCTGCCACGTCAGACGAAGGGCGCAGCGAGCGTCCTGATC
CTTCCGCCCGGACGCTCAGGACAGCGGCCCGCTGCTCATAAGACTCGGCCTTAGAACCCCAGTATCAGCA
GAAGGACATTTTAGGACGGGACTTGGGTGACTCTAGGGCACTGGTTTTCTTTCCAGAGAGCGGAACAGGC
GAGGAAAAGTAGTCCCTTCTCGGCGATTCTGCGGAGGGATCTCCGTGGGGCGGTGAACGCCGATGATTAT
ATAAGGACGCGCCGGGTGTGGCACAGCTAGTTCCGTCGCAGCCGGGATTTGGGTCGCGGTTCTTGTTTGT
GGATCGCTGTGATCGTCACTTGGTGAGTAGCGGGCTGCTGGGCTGGCCGGGGCTTTCGTGGCCGCCGGGC
CGCTCGGTGGGACGGAAGCGTGTGGAGAGACCGCCAAGGGCTGTAGTCTGGGTCCGCGAGCAAGGTTGCC
CTGAACTGGGGGTTGGGGGGAGCGCAGCAAAATGGCGGCTGTTCCCGAGTCTTGAATGGAAGACGCTTGT
GAGGCGGGCTGTGAGGTCGTTGAAACAAGGTGGGGGGCATGGTGGGCGGCAAGAACCCAAGGTCTTGAGG
CCTTCGCTAATGCGGGAAAGCTCTTATTCGGGTGAGATGGGCTGGGGCACCATCTGGGGACCCTGACGTG
AAGTTTGTCACTGACTGGAGAACTCGGTTTGTCGTCTGTTGCGGGGGCGGCAGTTATGGCGGTGCCGTTG
GGCAGTGCACCCGTACCTTTGGGAGCGCGCGCCCTCGTCGTGTCGTGACGTCACCCGTTCTGTTGGCTTA
TAATGCAGGGTGGGGCCACCTGCCGGTAGGTGTGCGGTAGGCTTTTCTCCGTCGCAGGACGCAGGGTTCG
GGCCTAGGGTAGGCTCTCCTGAATCGACAGGCGCCGGACCTCTGGTGAGGGGAGGGATAAGTGAGGCGTC
AGTTTCTTTGGTCGGTTTTATGTACCTATCTTCTTAAGTAGCTGAAGCTCCGGTTTTGAACTATGCGCTC
GGGGTTGGCGAGTGTGTTTTGTGAAGTTTTTTAGGCACCTTTTGAAATGTAATCATTTGGGTCAATATGT
AATTTTCAGTGTTAGACTAGTAAATTGTCCGCTAAATTCTGGCCGTTTTTGGCTTTTTTGTTAGACAGTT
AATTAAGCCACCATGAGCGAGCTGATCAAGGAGAACATGCACATGAAGCTGTACATGGAGGGCACCGTGA
ACAACCACCACTTCAAGTGCACATCCGAGGGCGAAGGCAAGCCCTACGAGGGCACCCAGACCATGAAGAT
CAAGGTGGTCGAGGGCGGCCCTCTCCCCTTCGCCTTCGACATCCTGGCTACCAGCTTCATGTACGGCAGC
AAAGCCTTCATCAACCACACCCAGGGCATCCCCGACTTCTTTAAGCAGTCCTTCCCTGAGGGCTTCACAT
GGGAGAGAATCACCACATACGAAGACGGGGGCGTGCTGACCGCTACCCAGGACACCAGCTTCCAGAACGG
CTGCATCATCTACAACGTCAAGATCAACGGGGTGAACTTCCCATCCAACGGCCCTGTGATGCAGAAGAAA
ACACGCGGCTGGGAGGCCAACACCGAGATGCTGTACCCCGCTGACGGCGGCCTGAGAGGCCACAGCCAGA
TGGCCCTGAAGCTCGTGGGCGGGGGCTACCTGCACTGCTCCTTCAAGACCACATACAGATCCAAGAAACC
CGCTAAGAACCTCAAGATGCCCGGCTTCCACTTCGTGGACCACAGACTGGAAAGAATCAAGGAGGCCGAC
AAAGAGACCTACGTCGAGCAGCACGAGATGGCTGTGGCCAAGTACTGCGACCTCCCTAGCAAACTGGGGC
ACAGATAATAACCTGCAAAAAGGCATTCACCGCGTGCCTTAGGCATTCACCGCGTGCCTTAGGCATTCAC
CGCGTGCCTTAGGCATTCACCGCGTGCCTTAAATGCAGGCGGGCCAGATATACGCGTTGACATTGATTAT
TGACTAGTTATTAATAGTAATCAATTACGGGGTCATTAGTTCATAGCCCATATATGGAGTTCCGCGTTAC
ATAACTTACGGTAAATGGCCCGCCTGGCTGACCGCCCAACGACCCCCGCCCATTGACGTCAATAATGACG
TATGTTCCCATAGTAACGCCAATAGGGACTTTCCATTGACGTCAATGGGTGGAGTATTTACGGTAAACTG
CCCACTTGGCAGTACATCAAGTGTATCATATGCCAAGTACGCCCCCTATTGACGTCAATGACGGTAAATG
GCCCGCCTGGCATTATGCCCAGTACATGACCTTATGGGACTTTCCTACTTGGCAGTACATCTACGTATTA
GTCATCGCTATTACCATGGTGATGCGGTTTTGGCAGTACATCAATGGGCGTGGATAGCGGTTTGACTCAC
GGGGATTTCCAAGTCTCCACCCCATTGACGTCAATGGGAGTTTGTTTTGGCACCAAAATCAACGGGACTT
TCCAAAATGTCGTAACAACTCCGCCCCATTGACGCAAATGGGCGGTAGGCGTGTACGGTGGGAGGTCTAT
ATAAGCAGCGGTAACCCCCGGGTACCGGTCGCCACCATGGTGAGCAAGGGCGAGGAGCTGTTCACCGGGG
TGGTGCCCATCCTGGTCGAGCTGGACGGCGACGTAAACGGCCACAAGTTCAGCGTGTCCGGCGAGGGCGA
GGGCGATGCCACCTACGGCAAGCTGACCCTGAAGTTCATCTGCACCACCGGCAAGCTGCCCGTGCCCTGG
CCCACCCTCGTGACCACCCTGACCTACGGCGTGCAGTGCTTCAGCCGCTACCCCGACCACATGAAGCAGC
ACGACTTCTTCAAGTCCGCCATGCCCGAAGGCTACGTCCAGGAGCGCACCATCTTCTTCAAGGACGACGG
CAACTACAAGACCCGCGCCGAGGTGAAGTTCGAGGGCGACACCCTGGTGAACCGCATCGAGCTGAAGGGC
ATCGACTTCAAGGAGGACGGCAACATCCTGGGGCACAAGCTGGAGTACAACTACAACAGCCACAACGTCT
ATATCATGGCCGACAAGCAGAAGAACGGCATCAAGGTGAACTTCAAGATCCGCCACAACATCGAGGACGG
CAGCGTGCAGCTCGCCGACCACTACCAGCAGAACACCCCCATCGGCGACGGCCCCGTGCTGCTGCCCGAC
AACCACTACCTGAGCACCCAGTCCGCCCTGAGCAAAGACCCCAACGAGAAGCGCGATCACATGGTCCTGC
TGGAGTTCGTGACCGCCGCCGGGATCACTCTCGGCATGGACGAGCTGTACAAGTAAAGCGGCCGCGACTC
TAGAGATCTCTACAGGAGGATCCGCGAAAAGTCCGGAATTCCTAGCCCCGCAGACACTAGCGCTACCCCC
GCCGCCCGCGATGCTGACGTCAGCCTGAAAGCCCCGCCCCCGCGTCTCCAGGGCAACCGTGGCTTTCGAT
TGTTACTGTGGGAACCGGAGGTAACAGTCTACAGCCATGGTCGCCCCGCAGCACGCCCACGCTCCCCACC
ACTCCCGAGTTCTGCCAGCCTGGGTTTGGGCAGATACAGAGCAAGAGGAGGCGGGGCAATTG
