>Addgene plasmid #72748 | pAWp7-16 | addgene partial sequence | sequence record 136481 | SV40pA-R 5'-GAAATTTGTGATGCTATTGC-3'
GGGTGGGCGAAGAACTCCAGCATGAGATCCCCGCGCTGGAGGATCATCCAGCCGGCGTCCCGGAAAACGA
TTCCGAAGCCCAACCTTTCATAGAAGGCGGCGGTGGAATCGAAATCTCGTAGCACGTGTCAGTCCTGCTC
CTCGGCCACGAAGTGCACGCAGTTGCCGGCCGGGTCGCGCAGGGCGAACTCCCGCCCCCACGGCTGCTCG
CCGATCTCGGTCATGGCCGGCCCGGAGGCGTCCCGGAAGTTCGTGGACACGACCTCCGACCACTCGGCGT
ACAGCTCGTCCAGGCCGCGCACCCACACCCAGGCCAGGGTGTTGTCCGGCACCACCTGGTCCTGGACCGC
GCTGATGAACAGGGTCACGTCGTCCCGGACCACACCGGCGAAGTCGTCCTCCACGAAGTCCCGGGAGAAC
CCGAGCCGGT
