>Addgene plasmid #72748 | pAWp7-16 | addgene partial sequence | sequence record 137923 | TagRFPmKate-F1 5'-AGGCCGACAAAGAGACCTAC-3'
CTAGCAAACTGGGGCACAGATAATAACCTGCAAAAAGGCATTCACCGCGTGCCTTAGGCATTCACCGCGT
GCCTTAGGCATTCACCGCGTGCCTTAGGCATTCACCGCGTGCCTTAAATGCAGGCGGGCCAGATATACGC
GTTGACATTGATTATTGACTAGTTATTAATAGTAATCAATTACGGGGTCATTAGTTCATAGCCCATATAT
GGAGTTCCGCGTTACATAACTTACGGTAAATGGCCCGCCTGGCTGACCGCCCAACGACCCCCGCCCATTG
ACGTCAATAATGACGTATGTTCCCATAGTAACGCCAATAGGGACTTTCCATTGACGTCAATGGGTGGAGT
ATTTACGGTAAACTGCCCACTTGGCAGTACATCAAGTGTATCATATGCCAAGTACGCCCCCTATTGACGT
CAATGACGGTAAATGGCCCGCCTGGCATTATGCCCAGTACATGACCTTATGGGACTTTCCTACTTGGCAG
TACATCTACGTATTAGTCATCGCTATTACCATGGTGATGCGGTTTTGGCAGTACATCAATGGGCGTGGAT
AGCGGTTTGACTCACGGGGATTTCCAAGTCTCCACCCCATTGACGTCAATGGGAGT
