>Addgene plasmid #72748 | pAWp7-16 | addgene partial sequence | sequence record 137924 | WPRE-R 5'-CATAGCGTAAAAGGAGCAACA-3'
TTTGTAATCCAGAGGTTGATTATCGATAAGCTTGATATCGCAATTGCCCCGCCTCCTCTTGCTCTGTATC
TGCCCAAACCCAGGCTGGCAGAACTCGGGAGTGGTGGGGAGCGTGGGCGTGCTGCGGGGCGACCATGGCT
GTAGACTGTTACCTCCGGTTCCCACAGTAACAATCGAAAGCCACGGTTGCCCTGGAGACGCGGGGGCGGG
GCTTTCAGGCTGACGTCAGCATCGCGGGCGGCGGGGGTAGCGCTAGTGTCTGCGGGGCTAGGAATTCCGG
ACTTTTCGCGGATCCTCCTGTAGAGATCTCTAGAGTCGCGGCCGCTTTACTTGTACAGCTCGTCCATGCC
GAGAGTGATCCCGGCGGCGGTCACGAACTCCAGCAGGACCATGTGATCGCGCTTCTCGTTGGGGTCTTTG
CTCAGGGCGGACTGGGTGCTCAGGTAGTGGTTGTCGGGCAGCA
